Addgene plasmid #195336: hfCas12Max
Purpose: vector for encoding a human codon-optimized hfCas12Max driven by CBh promoter, guide RNAs compatible with xCas12i driven by hU6, and mCherry driven by CMV promoter
Depositing lab: Yingsi Zhou. Depositing organization: HuidaGene Therapeutics Co., Ltd. Publication: An engineered xCas12i with high activity, high specificity, and broad PAM range. Zhang H, Kong X, Xue M, Hu J, Wang Z, Wei Y, Wang H, Zhou J, Zhang W, Xu M, Shen X, Yin F, Ai Z, Huang G, Xia J, Song X, Li H, Yuan Y, Li J, Zhong N, Zhang M, Zhou Y, Yang H. Protein Cell. 2023 Jun 28;14(7):538-543. doi: 10.1093/procel/pwac052. PubMed 37378659.
Backbone
  Vector backbone: px330
  Backbone manufacturer: Feng Zhang (Addgene plasmid # 42230)
  Vector type: Mammalian Expression
Growth in bacteria
  Bacterial resistance: Ampicillin, 100 μg/mL
  Growth temperature: 37°C
  Growth strain: DH5alpha
  Copy number: High Copy
Gene/Insert
  Gene/Insert name: human codon-optimized hfCas12Max
  Species: Synthetic
  Mutation: N243R, E336R, D892R
  Promoter: CBh, CMV, hU6
  Tag / fusion protein: 3xFlag (N terminal on insert)
  Cloning method: Gibson Cloning
Terms and licenses: Academic/Nonprofit Terms; Industry Terms: Not Available to Industry
How to cite: hfCas12Max was a gift from Yingsi Zhou (Addgene plasmid # 195336 ; http://n2t.net/addgene:195336 ; RRID:Addgene_195336)
