[The description below was written by a language model from this plasmid's Addgene catalogue record and pLannotate feature annotations shown in this document.]
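Description:
hfCas12Max is a 9.3 kb mammalian expression plasmid built on the px330 backbone that delivers an engineered type V CRISPR nuclease, its guide RNA cassette and a fluorescent marker from one vector. It is propagated in E. coli at high copy through a ColE1/pUC-type origin and selected with ampicillin via the β-lactamase gene. An f1 phage origin is also present, along with small pBR322-derived bom and rop fragments that appear to be backbone remnants.

The main payload is a synthetic, human codon-optimized hfCas12Max coding sequence, a variant of xCas12i carrying the substitutions N243R, E336R and D892R, with an N-terminal 3xFlag tag. It is driven by the CBh promoter, annotated here as its component parts (a CMV enhancer, the chicken β-actin promoter and a hybrid intron). The nuclease open reading frame itself is not annotated in the feature table, but it presumably occupies the unannotated span between the intron and a C-terminal nucleoplasmin nuclear localization signal, which is followed by the bGH polyadenylation signal. Upstream, a human U6 RNA polymerase III promoter drives guide RNA expression. The catalogue describes this cassette as compatible with xCas12i guides, whereas the automated annotation labels the downstream region as S. pyogenes Cas9 scaffold sequence (one full copy and one fragment), possibly px330 carry-over. The record does not resolve this discrepancy. A separate CMV enhancer/promoter unit expresses mCherry, terminated by a PGK poly(A) signal, so that transfected cells can be identified or sorted by red fluorescence.

The plasmid is intended for genome editing in mammalian cells, and the associated publication describes the engineered nuclease as having high activity, high specificity and a broad PAM range.
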