Features (pLannotate 1.2.2; 19 found; start..end, strand, type, name):
      1..241     +  promoter       U6 promoter: RNA polymerase III promoter for human U6 snRNA
    299..374     +  misc_RNA       gRNA scaffold: guide RNA scaffold for the Streptococcus pyogenes CRISPR/Cas9 system
    381..424     +  misc_RNA       gRNA scaffold (fragment): guide RNA scaffold for the Streptococcus pyogenes CRISPR/Cas9 system
    471..756     +  enhancer       CMV enhancer: human cytomegalovirus immediate early enhancer; contains an 18-bp deletion relative to the standard CMV enhancer
    758..1035    +  promoter       chicken β-actin promoter: No description available
   1036..1263    +  intron         hybrid intron: hybrid between chicken β-actin (CBA) and minute virus of mice (MMV) introns (Gray et al., 2011)
   4641..4684    +  CDS            nucleoplasmin NLS (fragment): bipartite nuclear localization signal from nucleoplasmin
   4722..4833    +  polyA_signal   bGH poly(A) signal: bovine growth hormone polyadenylation signal
   4998..5301    +  enhancer       CMV enhancer: human cytomegalovirus immediate early enhancer
   5302..5505    +  promoter       CMV promoter: human cytomegalovirus (CMV) immediate early promoter
   5534..6241    +  CDS            mCherry: mCherry is a basic (constitutively fluorescent) red fluorescent protein published in 2004, derived from Discosoma sp.. It is reported to be a very rapidly-maturing monomer with low acid sensitivity.
   6255..6707    +  polyA_signal   PGK poly(A) signal: mouse phosphoglycerate kinase 1 polyadenylation signal
   6729..6780    -  misc_feature   bom (fragment): basis of mobility region from pBR322
   6799..7254    +  rep_origin     f1 ori (sequence partly withheld): f1 bacteriophage origin of replication; arrow indicates direction of (+) strand synthesis
   7255..7304    -  misc_feature   bom (fragment): basis of mobility region from pBR322
   7406..7441    -  CDS            rop (fragment): Rop protein, which maintains plasmids at low copy number; rop
   7536..7640    +  promoter       AmpR promoter: bla
   7641..8501    +  CDS            AmpR: β-lactamase; bla; confers resistance to ampicillin, carbenicillin, and related antibiotics
   8672..9260    +  rep_origin     ori: high-copy-number ColE1/pMB1/pBR322/pUC origin of replication
>Addgene plasmid #195336 | hfCas12Max | addgene full sequence | sequence record 389250 | Addgene NGS Result
GAGGGCCTATTTCCCATGATTCCTTCATATTTGCATATACGATACAAGGCTGTTAGAGAGATAATTGGAA
TTAATTTGACTGTAAACACAAAGATATTAGTACAAAATACGTGACGTAGAAAGTAATAATTTCTTGGGTA
GTTTGCAGTTTTAAAATTATGTTTTAAAATGGACTATCATATGCTTACCGTAACTTGAAAGTATTTCGAT
TTCTTGGCTTTATATATCTTGTGGAAAGGACGAAACACCGAGAAATGTGTCCCCAGTTGACACAGGTCTT
CGAGAAGACCTTTTTTTTGTTTTAGAGCTAGAAATAGCAAGTTAAAATAAGGCTAGTCCGTTATCAACTT
GAAAAAGTGGCACCGAGTCGGTGCTTTTTTGTTTTAGAGCTAGAAATAGCAAGTTAAAATAAGGCTAGTC
CGTTTTTAGCGCGTGCGCCAATTCTGCAGACAAATGGCTCTAGAGGTACCCGTTACATAACTTACGGTAA
ATGGCCCGCCTGGCTGACCGCCCAACGACCCCCGCCCATTGACGTCAATAGTAACGCCAATAGGGACTTT
CCATTGACGTCAATGGGTGGAGTATTTACGGTAAACTGCCCACTTGGCAGTACATCAAGTGTATCATATG
CCAAGTACGCCCCCTATTGACGTCAATGACGGTAAATGGCCCGCCTGGCATTGTGCCCAGTACATGACCT
TATGGGACTTTCCTACTTGGCAGTACATCTACGTATTAGTCATCGCTATTACCATGGTCGAGGTGAGCCC
CACGTTCTGCTTCACTCTCCCCATCTCCCCCCCCTCCCCACCCCCAATTTTGTATTTATTTATTTTTTAA
TTATTTTGTGCAGCGATGGGGGCGGGGGGGGGGGGGGGGCGCGCGCCAGGCGGGGCGGGGCGGGGCGAGG
GGCGGGGCGGGGCGAGGCGGAGAGGTGCGGCGGCAGCCAATCAGAGCGGCGCGCTCCGAAAGTTTCCTTT
TATGGCGAGGCGGCGGCGGCGGCGGCCCTATAAAAAGCGAAGCGCGCGGCGGGCGGGAGTCGCTGCGCGC
TGCCTTCGCCCCGTGCCCCGCTCCGCCGCCGCCTCGCGCCGCCCGCCCCGGCTCTGACTGACCGCGTTAC
TCCCACAGGTGAGCGGGCGGGACGGCCCTTCTCCTCCGGGCTGTAATTAGCTGAGCAAGAGGTAAGGGTT
TAAGGGATGGTTGGTTGGTGGGGTATTAATGTTTAATTACCTGGAGCACCTGCCTGAAATCACTTTTTTT
CAGGTTGGACCGGTGCCACCATGGACTATAAGGACCACGACGGAGACTACAAGGATCATGATATTGATTA
CAAAGACGATGACGATAAGATGGCCCCAAAGAAGAAGCGGAAGGTCGGTATCCACGGAGTCCCAGCAGCC
ATGAGTTCTGATGTGGTGCGGCCTTATAACACAAAGCTGCTCCCAGATAACAGAAAGCACAATATGTTCC
TGCAGACCTTCAAGCGGCTGAACAGCATCTCTCTGAACCACTTCGACCTGCTGATCTGCCTGTACGCTGC
AATCACCAACAAGAAGGCCGAGGAATACAAGTCTGAAAAGGAAGCCCACGTGACCGCCGATAGCCTGTGT
GCCATCAATTGGTTCAGACCCATGAGCAAGAGATACAGCAAATACGCCACCACCACCTTCAACATGTTAG
AACTGTTTAAGGAGTACAGCGGCCACGAGCCTGATGCCTATTCCAAGAACTACCTGATGAGCAATATCGA
CAGCGACAGATTCGTGTGGGTGGATTGTAGGAAGTTCGCTAAGGACTTTGCCTATCAGATGGAACTGGGT
TTCCACGAGTTCACCGTGTTGGCCGAAACCCTGCTGGCTAATTCTATCCTGGTGCTGAACGAGAGCACCA
AGGCCAATTGGGCTTGGGGAACCGTGTCTGCCCTGTACGGCGGCGGAGATAAGGAGGACAGCACACTGAA
GAGCAAGATTCTGCTGGCCTTCGTGGACGCCCTGAACAACCACGAGCTGAAAACAAAGAGAGAAATCTTG
AATCAAGTGTGTGAATCTCTGAAATACCAGAGCTACCAGGACATGTACGTGGATTTTAGAAGCGTGGTTG
ACGAAAACGGCAACAAGAAGTCTCCTAGAGGCTCTATGCCTATCGTGACCAAGTTCGAGACAGACGACCT
GATCAGCGACAACCAAAGAAAGGCCATGATCAGCAACTTCACTAAGAACGCCGCTGCCAAGGCAGCTAAG
AAACCTATCCCTTACTTGGACCGCCTGAAGGAGCACATGGTGTCCCTGTGCGACGAGTACAATGTGTATG
CCTGGGCCGCGGCCATCACAAACAGCAACGCCGACGTGACCGCCCGGAATACCAGAAACCTGACATTCAT
CGGCGAACAGAACAGCAGACGAAAGAGACTGAGCGTGCTGCAGACAACAACCAACGAGAAGGCTAAGGAC
ATCCTGAACAAGATCAACGACAACCTGATTCAGGAGGTGCGGTACACCCCTGCCCCTAAGCACCTGGGCA
GAGATCTGGCCAACCTGTTTGATACACTGAAGGAAAAGGACATCAACAACATCGAGAACGAAGAAGAGAA
ACAGAACGTGATCAATGACTGTATCGAGCAGTACGTGGACGATTGCAGAAGCCTCAACCGGAACCCCATC
GCAGCCCTCCTGAAGCACATCTCTAGGTACTACGAGGATTTCAGCGCCAAGAATTTCCTGGACGGCGCCA
AGCTGAACGTGCTGACTGAGGTGGTGAACCGGCAGAAGGCCCACCCCACCATCTGGAGCGAGAAGGCTTA
CACCTGGATCAGCAAGTTCGACAAGAACCGGAGACAGGCCAACAGCAGCCTGGTCGGATGGGTTGTGCCC
CCCGAGGAGGTGCACAAGGAGAAAATCGCCGGACAGCAGAGCATGATGTGGGTGACCCTCACCCTGCTGG
ACGACGGCAAGTGGGTCAAACATCACATCCCCTTCAGCGACAGCAGATACTACAGCGAAGTGTACGCCTA
CAACCCTAATCTGCCTTATCTGGACGGAGGCATCCCAAGACAGAGCAAGTTCGGCAACAAACCAACAACC
AACCTGACAGCCGAGTCCCAGGCCCTCCTGGCTAATTCTAAGTACAAGAAAGCCAACAAGAGCTTCCTGC
GGGCTAAAGAGAATGCCACACACAACGTGCGGGTGTCCCCTAACACCTCTCTGTGCATTAGACTGCTGAA
GGACAGCGCCGGAAACCAGATGTTCGACAAAATCGGCAACGTGCTCTTCGGCATGCAGATCAACCACAAG
ATCACCGTGGGAAAACCTAACTACAAGATCGAGGTGGGCGACAGATTCCTGGGCTTCGATCAGAACCAGA
GCGAGAACCACACCTACGCCGTGCTGCAGAGAGTGTCCGAGAGCAGTCACGACACCCACCACTTTAACGG
CTGGGACGTGAAGGTGCTGGAAAAGGGCAAAGTGACCAGCGATGTGATCGTGCGGGACGAGGTCTACGAC
CAACTGTCTTACGAGGGCGTCCCCTACGATAGCAGCAAGTTCGCCGAGTGGCGGGACAAGCGCAGAAGAT
TTGTGCTTGAGAACCTGAGCATCCAGCTGGAAGAGGGCAAGACCTTCCTGACAGAGTTCGACAAGCTGAA
TAAGGACAGCCTGTACCGCTGGAACATGAACTACCTGAAACTGCTGAGAAAGGCCATCCGGGCCGGAGGC
AAAGAGTTCGCCAAGATCGCTAAGACAGAGATCTTCGAGCTGGCGGTGGAAAGATTCGGCCCTATTAACC
TGGGCAGCCTGTCCCAGATCAGCCTTAAGATGATTGCCTCCTTTAAGGGCGTGGTCCAGTCCTACTTCTC
CGTGAGCGGCTGCGTGGATGATGCCTCCAAAAAGGCCCATGATTCTATGCTGTTCACATTTATGTGCGCC
GCCGAAGAAAAGCGGACCAACAAGAGAGAAGAAAAGACCAACAGAGCCGCCAGCTTTATCCTGCAAAAAG
CCTACCTGCATGGCTGCAAGATGATCGTGTGCGAGGACGACCTTCCTGTGGCCGACGGCAAGACAGGCAA
AGCCCAGAATGCCAGACGGATGGACTGGTGCGCCAGAGCCCTGGCCAAGAAGGTGAACGACGGCTGTGTT
GCCATGAGCATCTGCTACAGAGCTATCCCTGCCTACATGAGCAGCCACCAGGACCCCTTTGTGCACATGC
AGGATAAGAAAACCAGCGTGCTGCGGCCTAGATTCATGGAAGTTAATAAGGATAGCATCAGAGACTACCA
CGTGGCGGGCCTGAGAAGAATGCTGAACAGCAAGAGTGACGCTGGCACCAGTGTTTATTACCGGCAAGCT
GCCCTGCATTTCTGCGAAGCCCTGGGCGTGAGCCCTGAACTGGTGAAAAACAAGAAAACCCACGCCGCCG
AACTGGGCAAGCACATGGGCAGCGCTATGCTGATGCCCTGGAGAGGCGGTAGAGTGTACATCGCCAGCAA
AAAGCTGACCTCCGATGCCAAATCAGTGAAGTACTGCGGCGAGGATATGTGGCAGTACCACGCCGATGAG
ATCGCCGCTGTTAACATCGCCATGTATGAGGTGTGCTGCCAGACCGGCGCTTTCGGAAAGAAACAGAAAA
AATCGGACGAGCTGCCTGGAAAAAGGCCGGCGGCCACGAAGAAGGCCGGCCAGGCAAAGAAGAAGAAGTA
AGAATTCCTAGAGCTCGCTGATCAGCCTCGACTGTGCCTTCTAGTTGCCAGCCATCTGTTGTTTGCCCCT
CCCCCGTGCCTTCCTTGACCCTGGAAGGTGCCACTCCCACTGTCCTTTCCTAATAAAATGAGGAAATTGC
ATCGCATTGTCTGAGTAGGTGTCATTCTATTCTGGGGGGTGGGGTGGGGCAGGACAGCAAGGGGGAGGAT
TGGGAAGAGAATAGCAGGCATGCTGGGGAGCGGCCGCTAGTTATTAATAGTAATCAATTACGGGGTCATT
AGTTCATAGCCCATATATGGAGTTCCGCGTTACATAACTTACGGTAAATGGCCCGCCTGGCTGACCGCCC
AACGACCCCCGCCCATTGACGTCAATAATGACGTATGTTCCCATAGTAACGCCAATAGGGACTTTCCATT
GACGTCAATGGGTGGAGTATTTACGGTAAACTGCCCACTTGGCAGTACATCAAGTGTATCATATGCCAAG
TACGCCCCCTATTGACGTCAATGACGGTAAATGGCCCGCCTGGCATTATGCCCAGTACATGACCTTATGG
GACTTTCCTACTTGGCAGTACATCTACGTATTAGTCATCGCTATTACCATGGTGATGCGGTTTTGGCAGT
ACATCAATGGGCGTGGATAGCGGTTTGACTCACGGGGATTTCCAAGTCTCCACCCCATTGACGTCAATGG
GAGTTTGTTTTGGCACCAAAATCAACGGGACTTTCCAAAATGTCGTAACAACTCCGCCCCATTGACGCAA
ATGGGCGGTAGGCGTGTACGGTGGGAGGTCTATATAAGCAGAGCTGGTTTAGTGAACCGTCAGATCCGCT
AGCATGGTGAGCAAGGGCGAGGAGGATAACATGGCCATCATCAAGGAGTTCATGCGCTTCAAGGTGCACA
TGGAGGGCTCCGTGAACGGCCACGAGTTCGAGATCGAGGGCGAGGGCGAGGGCCGCCCCTACGAGGGCAC
CCAGACCGCCAAGCTGAAGGTGACCAAGGGTGGCCCCCTGCCCTTCGCCTGGGACATCCTGTCCCCTCAG
TTCATGTACGGCTCCAAGGCCTACGTGAAGCACCCCGCCGACATCCCCGACTACTTGAAGCTGTCCTTCC
CCGAGGGCTTCAAGTGGGAGCGCGTGATGAACTTCGAGGACGGCGGCGTGGTGACCGTGACCCAGGACTC
CTCCCTGCAGGACGGCGAGTTCATCTACAAGGTGAAGCTGCGCGGCACCAACTTCCCCTCCGACGGCCCC
GTAATGCAGAAGAAAACCATGGGCTGGGAGGCCTCCTCCGAGCGGATGTACCCCGAGGACGGCGCCCTGA
AGGGCGAGATCAAGCAGAGGCTGAAGCTGAAGGACGGCGGCCACTACGACGCTGAGGTCAAGACCACCTA
CAAGGCCAAGAAGCCCGTGCAGCTGCCCGGCGCCTACAACGTCAACATCAAGTTGGACATCACCTCCCAC
AACGAGGACTACACCATCGTGGAACAGTACGAACGCGCCGAGGGCCGCCACTCCACCGGCGGCATGGACG
AGCTGTACAAGTAAGGATCCGGGATGCAGAAATTGATGATCTATTAAACAATAAAGATGTCCACTAAAAT
GGAAGTTTTTCCTGTCATACTTTGTTAAGAAGGGTGAGAACAGAGTACCTACATTTTGAATGGAAGGATT
GGAGCTACGGGGGTGGGGGTGGGGTGGGATTAGATAAATGCCTGCTCTTTACTGAAGGCTCTTTACTATT
GCTTTATGATAATGTTTCATAGTTGGATATCATAATTTAAACAAGCAAAACCAAATTAAGGGCCAGCTCA
TTCCTCCCACTCATGATCTATAGATCTATAGATCTCTCGTGGGATCATTGTTTTTCTCTTGATTCCCACT
TTGTGGTTCTAAGTACTGTGGTTTCCAAATGTGTCAGTTTCATAGCCTGAAGAACGAGATCAGCAGCCTC
TGTTCCACATACACTTCATTCTCAGTATTGTTTTGCCAAGTTCTAATTCCATCAGAAGCTGGTCGACCTG
CAGGGGCGCCTGATGCGGTATTTTCTCCTTACGCATCTGTGCGGTATTTCACACCGCATA
[95 nt withheld, positions 6781-6875]
T
[46 nt withheld, positions 6877-6922]
C
[141 nt withheld, positions 6924-7064]
CCTTTGACGTTGGAGTCCACGTTCTTT
[37 nt withheld, positions 7092-7128]
ACTCTATCTCGGGCTATTCTTTTGATTTATAAGGGATTTTGCCGATTTCGGTCTATTGGTTAAAAAATGA
GCTGATTTAACAAAAATTTAACGCGAATTTTAACAAAATATTAACGTTTACAATTTTATGGTGCACTCTC
AGTACAATCTGCTCTGATGCCGCATAGTTAAGCCAGCCCCGACACCCGCCAACACCCGCTGACGCGCCCT
GACGGGCTTGTCTGCTCCCGGCATCCGCTTACAGACAAGCTGTGACCGTCTCCGGGAGCTGCATGTGTCA
GAGGTTTTCACCGTCATCACCGAAACGCGCGAGACGAAAGGGCCTCGTGATACGCCTATTTTTATAGGTT
AATGTCATGATAATAATGGTTTCTTAGACGTCAGGTGGCACTTTTCGGGGAAATGTGCGCGGAACCCCTA
TTTGTTTATTTTTCTAAATACATTCAAATATGTATCCGCTCATGAGACAATAACCCTGATAAATGCTTCA
ATAATATTGAAAAAGGAAGAGTATGAGTATTCAACATTTCCGTGTCGCCCTTATTCCCTTTTTTGCGGCA
TTTTGCCTTCCTGTTTTTGCTCACCCAGAAACGCTGGTGAAAGTAAAAGATGCTGAAGATCAGTTGGGTG
CACGAGTGGGTTACATCGAACTGGATCTCAACAGCGGTAAGATCCTTGAGAGTTTTCGCCCCGAAGAACG
TTTTCCAATGATGAGCACTTTTAAAGTTCTGCTATGTGGCGCGGTATTATCCCGTATTGACGCCGGGCAA
GAGCAACTCGGTCGCCGCATACACTATTCTCAGAATGACTTGGTTGAGTACTCACCAGTCACAGAAAAGC
ATCTTACGGATGGCATGACAGTAAGAGAATTATGCAGTGCTGCCATAACCATGAGTGATAACACTGCGGC
CAACTTACTTCTGACAACGATCGGAGGACCGAAGGAGCTAACCGCTTTTTTGCACAACATGGGGGATCAT
GTAACTCGCCTTGATCGTTGGGAACCGGAGCTGAATGAAGCCATACCAAACGACGAGCGTGACACCACGA
TGCCTGTAGCAATGGCAACAACGTTGCGCAAACTATTAACTGGCGAACTACTTACTCTAGCTTCCCGGCA
ACAATTAATAGACTGGATGGAGGCGGATAAAGTTGCAGGACCACTTCTGCGCTCGGCCCTTCCGGCTGGC
TGGTTTATTGCTGATAAATCTGGAGCCGGTGAGCGTGGAAGCCGCGGTATCATTGCAGCACTGGGGCCAG
ATGGTAAGCCCTCCCGTATCGTAGTTATCTACACGACGGGGAGTCAGGCAACTATGGATGAACGAAATAG
ACAGATCGCTGAGATAGGTGCCTCACTGATTAAGCATTGGTAACTGTCAGACCAAGTTTACTCATATATA
CTTTAGATTGATTTAAAACTTCATTTTTAATTTAAAAGGATCTAGGTGAAGATCCTTTTTGATAATCTCA
TGACCAAAATCCCTTAACGTGAGTTTTCGTTCCACTGAGCGTCAGACCCCGTAGAAAAGATCAAAGGATC
TTCTTGAGATCCTTTTTTTCTGCGCGTAATCTGCTGCTTGCAAACAAAAAAACCACCGCTACCAGCGGTG
GTTTGTTTGCCGGATCAAGAGCTACCAACTCTTTTTCCGAAGGTAACTGGCTTCAGCAGAGCGCAGATAC
CAAATACTGTTCTTCTAGTGTAGCCGTAGTTAGGCCACCACTTCAAGAACTCTGTAGCACCGCCTACATA
CCTCGCTCTGCTAATCCTGTTACCAGTGGCTGCTGCCAGTGGCGATAAGTCGTGTCTTACCGGGTTGGAC
TCAAGACGATAGTTACCGGATAAGGCGCAGCGGTCGGGCTGAACGGGGGGTTCGTGCACACAGCCCAGCT
TGGAGCGAACGACCTACACCGAACTGAGATACCTACAGCGTGAGCTATGAGAAAGCGCCACGCTTCCCGA
AGGGAGAAAGGCGGACAGGTATCCGGTAAGCGGCAGGGTCGGAACAGGAGAGCGCACGAGGGAGCTTCCA
GGGGGAAACGCCTGGTATCTTTATAGTCCTGTCGGGTTTCGCCACCTCTGACTTGAGCGTCGATTTTTGT
GATGCTCGTCAGGGGGGCGGAGCCTATGGAAAAACGCCAGCAACGCGGCCTTTTTACGGTTCCTGGCCTT
TTGCTGGCCTTTTGCTCACATGT
